>Addgene plasmid #38057 | pXCX.CMV.tTA.WPRE | depositor full sequence | sequence record 48257 | pXCX.CMV.tTA.WPRE sequence 9415 bps
CATCATCAATAATATACCTTATTTTGGATTGAAGCCAATATGATAATGAGGGGGTGGAGTTTGTGACGTG
GCGCGGGGCGTGGGAACGGGGCGGGTGACGTAGTAGTGTGGCGGAAGTGTGATGTTGCAAGTGTGGCGGA
ACACATGTAAGCGACGGATGTGGCAAAAGTGACGTTTTTGGTGTGCGCCGGTGTACACAGGAAGTGACAA
TTTTCGCGCGGTTTTAGGCGGATGTTGTAGTAAATTTGGGCGTAACCGAGTAAGATTTGGCCATTTTCGC
GGGAAAACTGAATAAGAGGAAGTGAAATCTGAATAATTTTGTGTTACTCATAGCGCGTAATATTTGTCTA
GGGCCGCGGGGACTTTGACCGTTTACGTGGAGACTCGCCCAGGTGTTTTTCTCAGGTGTTTTCCGCGTTC
CGGGTCAAAGTTGGCGTTTTATTATTATAGTCAGTCTAGCTGGTTCCATAGAGCCCACCGCATCCCCAGC
ATGCCTGCTATTGTCTTCCCAATCCTCCCCCTTGCTGTCCTGCCCCACCCCACCCCCCAGAATAGAATGA
CACCTACTCAGACAATGCGATGCAATTTCCTCATTTTATTAGGAAAGGACAGTGGGAGTGGCACCTTCCA
GGGTCAAGGAAGGCACGGGGGAGGGGCAAACAACAGATGGCTGGCAACTAGAAGGCACAGTCGAGGCTGA
TCGTACCGAGCTCGAATTCCAGGCGGGGAGGCGGCCCAAAGGGAGATCCGACTCGTCTGAGGGCGAAGGC
GAAGACGCGGAAGAGGCCGCAGAGCCGGCAGCAGGCCGCGGGAAGGAAGGTCCGCTGGATTGAGGGCCGA
AGGGACGTAGCAGAAGGACGTCCCGCGCAGAATCCAGGTGGCAACACAGGCGAGCAGCCATGGAAAGGAC
GTCAGCTTCCCCGACAACACCACGGAATTGTCAGTGCCCAACAGCCGAGCCCCTGTCCAGCAGCGGGCAA
GGCAGGCGGCGATGAGTTCCGCCGTGGCAATAGGGAGGGGGAAAGCGAAAGTCCCGGAAAGGAGCTGACA
GGTGGTGGCAATGCCCCAACCAGTGGGGGTTGCGTCAGCAAACACAGTGCACACCACGCCACGTTGCCTG
ACAACGGGCCACAACTCCTCATAAAGAGACAGCAACCAGGATTTATACAAGGAGGAGAAAATGAAAGCCA
TACGGGAAGCAATAGCATGATACAAAGGCATTAAAGCAGCGTATCCACATAGCGTAAAAGGAGCAACATA
GTTAAGAATACCAGTCAATCTTTCACAAATTTTGTAATCCAGAGGTTGATTGTCGACGGATCCTCTAGAT
GCATGCTCGAGCGGCCGCCAGTGTGATGGAATCTGCAGAATTCCAGCACACTGGCGGCCGTTACTAGTGG
ATCCTCGCGCCCCCTACCCACCGTACTCGTCAATTCCAAGGGCATCGGTAAACATCTGCTCAAACTCGAA
GTCGGCCATATCCAGAGCGCCGTAGGGGGCGGAGTCGTGGGGGGTAAATCCCGGACCCGGGGAATCCCCG
TCCCCCAACATGTCCAGATCGAAATCGTCTAGCGCGTCGGCATGCGCCATCGCCACGTCCTCGCCGTCTA
AGTGGAGCTCGTCCCCCAGGCTGACATCGGTCGGGGGGGCCGTCGACAGTCTGCGCGTGTGTCCCGCGGG
GAGAAAGGACAGGCGCGGAGCCGCCAGCCCCGCCTCTTCGGGGGCGTCGTCGTCCGGGAGATCGAGCAGG
CCCTCGATGGTAGACCCGTAATTGTTTTTCGTACGCGCGCGGCTGTACGCGGACCCACTTTCACATTTAA
GTTGTTTTTCTAATCCGCATATGATCAATTCAAGGCCGAATAAGAAGGCTGGCTCTGCACCTTGGTGATC
AAATAATTCGATAGCTTGTCGTAATAATGGCGGCATACTATCAGTAGTAGGTGTTTCCCTTTCTTCTTTA
GCGACTTGATGCTCTTGATCTTCCAATACGCAACCTAAAGTAAAATGCCCCACAGCGCTGAGTGCATATA
ATGCATTCTCTAGTGAAAAACCTTGTTGGCATAAAAAGGCTAATTGATTTTCGAGAGTTTCATACTGTTT
TTCTGTAGGCCGTGTACCTAAATGTACTTTTGCTCCATCGCGATGACTTAGTAAAGCACATCTAAAACTT
TTAGCGTTATTACGTAAAAAATCTTGCCAGCTTTCCCCTTCTAAAGGGCAAAAGTGAGTATGGTGCCTAT
CTAACATCTCAATGGCTAAGGCGTCGAGCAAAGCCCGCTTATTTTTTACATGCCAATACAATGTAGGCTG
CTCTACACCTAGCTTCTGGGCGAGTTTACGGGTTGTTAAACCTTCGATTCCGACCTCATTAAGCAGCTCT
AATGCGCTGTTAATCACTTTACTTTTATCTAATCTAGACATATGAATTCGATATCAAGCTTATCGATACC
GTCGACCTCGAGCGGCCGCCAGTGTGATGGAATCTGCAGAATTCCAGCACACTGGCGGCCGTTACTAGTG
GATCCGAGCTCGGTACCAAGCTTGGGTCTCCCTATAGTGAGTCGTATTAATTTCGATAAGCCAGTAAGCA
GTGGGTTCTCTAGTAGTCCCGTTGATTTTGGTGCCAAAACAAACTCCCATTGACGTCAATGGGGTGGAGA
CTTGGAAATCCCCGTGAGTCAAACCGCTATCCACGCCCATTGATGTACTGCCAAAACCGCATCACCATGG
TAATAGCGATGACTAATACGTAGATGTACTGCCAAGTAGGAAAGTCCCATAAGGTCATGTACTGGGCATA
ATGCCAGGCGGGCCATTTACCGTCATTGACGTCAATAGGGGGCGTACTTGGCATATGATACACTTGATGT
ACTGCCAAGTGGGCAGTTTAGCGTAAATACTCCACCCATTGACGTCAATGGAAAGTCCCTATTGGCGTTA
CTATGGGAACATACGTCATTATTGACGTCAATGGGCGGGGGTCGTTGGGCGGTCAGCCAGGCGGGCCATT
TACCGTAAGTTATGTAACGCGGAACTCCATATATGGGCTATGAACTAATGACCCCGTAATTGATTACTAT
TAATAACTAGTCAATAATCAATGTCAACATGGCGGTAATGTTGGACATGAGCCAATATAAATGTACATAT
TATGATATGGATACAACGTATGCAATGGGCCAAGCTCCTCGAGCGGCCGCCAGTGTGATGGATCGCGTAT
ATCTGGCCCGTACATCGCTAGANGATCTGGAAGGTGCTGAGGTACGATGAGACCCGCACCAGGTGCAGAC
CCTGCGAGTGTGGCGGTAAACATATTAGGAACCAGCCTGTGATGCTGGATGTGACCGAGGAGCTGAGGCC
CGATCACTTGGTGCTGGCCTGCACCCGCGCTGAGTTTGGCTCTAGCGATGAAGATACAGATTGAGGTACT
GAAATGTGTGGGCGTGGCTTAAGGGTGGGAAAGAATATATAAGGTGGGGGTCTTATGTAGTTTTGTATCT
GTTTTGCAGCAGCCGCCGCCGCCATGAGCACCAACTCGTTTGATGGAAGCATTGTGAGCTCATATTTGAC
AACGCGCATGCCCCCATGGGCCGGGGTGCGTCAGAATGTGATGGGCTCCAGCATTGATGGTCGCCCCGTC
CTGCCCGCAAACTCTACTACCTTGACCTACGAGACCGTGTCTGGAACGCCGTTGGAGACTGCAGCCTCCG
CCGCCGCTTCAGCCGCTGCAGCCACCGCCCGCGGGATTGTGACTGACTTTGCTTTCCTGAGCCCGCTTGC
AAGCAGTGCAGCTTCCCGTTCATCCGCCCGCGATGACAAGTTGACGGCTCTTTTGGCACAATTGGATTCT
TTGACCCGGGAACTTAATGTCGTTTCTCAGCAGCTGTTGGATCTGCGCCAGCAGGTTTCTGCCCTGAAGG
CTTCCTCCCCTCCCAATGCGGTTTAAAACATAAATAAAAAACCAGACTCTGTTTGGATTTGGATCAAGCA
AGTGTCTTGCTGTCTTTATTTAGGGGTTTTGCGCGCGCGGTAGGCCCGGGACCAGCGGTCTCGGTCGTTG
AGGGTCCTGTGTATTTTTTCCAGGACGTGGTAAAGGTGACTCTGGATGTTCAGATACATGGGCATAAGCC
CGTCTCTGGGGTGGAGGTAGCACCACTGCAGAGCTTCATGCTGCGGGGTGGTGTTGTAGATGATCCAGTC
GTAGCAGGAGCGCTGGGCGTGGTGCCTAAAAATGTCTTTCAGTAGCAAGCTGATTGCCAGGGGCAGGCCC
TTGGTGTAAGTGTTTACAAAGCGGTTAAGCTGGGATGGGTGCATACGTGGGGATATGAGATGCATCTTGG
ACTGTATTTTTAGGTTGGCTATGTTCCCAGCCATATCCCTCCGGGGATTCATGTTGTGCAGAACCACCAG
CACAGTGTATCCGGTGCACTTGGGAAATTTGTCATGTAGCTTAGAAGGAAATGCGTGGAAGAACTTGGAG
ACGCCCTTGTGACCTCCAAGATTTTCCATGCATTCGTCCATAATGATGGCAATGGGCCCACGGGCGGCGG
CCTGGGCGAAGATATTTCTGGGATCACTAACGTCATAGTTGTGTTCCAGGATGAGATCGTCATAGGCCAT
TTTTACAAAGCGCGGGCGGAGGGTGCCAGACTGCGGTATAATGGTTCCATCCGGCCCAGGGGCGTAGTTA
CCCTCACAGATTTGCATTTCCCACGCTTTGAGTTCAGATGGGGGGATCATGTCTACCTGCGGGGCGATGA
AGAAAACGGTTTCCGGGGTAGGGGAGATCAGCTGGGAAGAAAGCAGGTTCCTGAGCAGCTGCGACTTACC
GCAGCCGGTGGGCCCGTAAATCACACCTATTACCGGGTGCAACTGGTAGTTAAGAGAGCTGCAGCTGCCG
TCATCCCTGAGCAGGGGGGCCACTTCGTTAAGCATGTCCCTGACTCGCATGTTTTCCCTGACCAAATCCG
CCAGAAGGCGCTCGCCGCCCAGCGATAGCAGTTCTTGCAAGGAAGCAAAGTTTTTCAACGGTTTGAGACC
GTCCGCCGTAGGCATGCTTTTGAGCGTTTGACCAAGCAGTTCCAGGCGGTCCCACAGCTCGGTCACCTGC
TCTACGGCATCTCGATCCAGCATATCTCCTCGTTTCGCGGGTTGGGGCGGCTTTCGCTGTACGGCAGTAG
TCGGTGCTCGTCCAGACGGGCCAGGGTCATGTCTTTCCACGGGCGCAGGGTCCTCGTCAGCGTAGTCTGG
GTCACGGTGAAGGGGTGCGCTCCGGGCTGCGCGCTGGCCAGGGTGCGCTTGAGGCTGGTCCTGCTGGTGC
TGAAGCGCTGCCGGTCTTCGCCCTGCGCGTCGGCCAGGTAGCATTTGACCATGGTGTCATAGTCCAGCCC
CTCCGCGGCGTGGCCCTTGGCGCGCAGCTTGCCCTTGGAGGAGGCGCCGCACGAGGGGCAGTGCAGACTT
TTGAGGGCGTAGAGCTTGGGCGCGAGAAATACCGATTCCGGGGAGTAGGCATCCGCGCCGCAGGCCCCGC
AGACGGTCTCGCATTCCACGAGCCAGGTGAGCTCTGGCCGTTCGGGGTCAAAAACCAGGTTTCCCCCATG
CTTTTTGATGCGTTTCTTACCTCTGGTTTCCATGAGCCGGTGTCCACGCTCGGTGACGAAAAGGCTGTCC
GTGTCCCCGTATACAGACTTGAGAGGCCTGTCCTCGACCGATGCCCTTGAGAGCCTTCAACCCAGTCAGC
TCCTTCCGGTGGGCGCGGGGCATGACTATCGTCGCCGCACTTATGACTGTCTTCTTTATCATGCAACTCG
TAGGACAGGTGCCGGCAGCGCTCTGGGTCATTTTCGGCGAGGACCGCTTTCGCTGGAGCGCGACGATGAT
CGGCCTGTCGCTTGCGGTATTCGGAATCTTGCACGCCCTCGCTCAAGCCTTCGTCACTGGTCCCGCCACC
AAACGTTTCGGCGAGAAGCAGGCCATTATCGCCGGCATGGCGGCCGACGCGCTGGGCTACGTCTTGCTGG
CGTTCGCGACGCGAGGCTGGATGGCCTTCCCCATTATGATTCTTCTCGCTTCCGGCGGCATCGGGATGCC
CGCGTTGCAGGCCATGCTGTCCAGGCAGGTAGATGACGACCATCAGGGACAGCTTCAAGGATCGCTCGCG
GCTCTTACCAGCCTAACTTCGATCACTGGACCGCTGATCGTCACGGCGATTTATGCCGCCTCGGCGAGCA
CATGGAACGGGTTGGCATGGATTGTAGGCGCCGCCCTATACCTTGTCTGCCTCCCCGCGTTGCGTCGCGG
TGCATGGAGCCGGGCCACCTCGACCTGAATGGAAGCCGGCGGCACCTCGCTAACGGATTCACCACTCCAA
GAATTGGAGCCAATCAATTCTTGCGGAGAACTGTGAATGCGCAAACCAACCCTTGGCAGAACATATCCAT
CGCGTCCGCCATCTCCAGCAGCCGCACGCGGCGCATCTCGGGCAGCGTTGGGTCCTGGCCACGGGTGCGC
ATGATCGTGCTCCTGTCGTTGAGGACCCGGCTAGGCTGGCGGGGTTGCCTTACTGGTTAGCAGAATGAAT
CACCGATACGCGAGCGAACGTGAAGCGACTGCTGCTGCAAAACGTCTGCGACCTGAGCAACAACATGAAT
GGTCTTCGGTTTCCGTGTTTCGTAAAGTCTGGAAACGCGGAAGTCAGCGCCCTGCACCATTATGTTCCGG
ATCTGCATCGCAGGATGCTGCTGGCTACCCTGTGGAACACCTACATCTGTATTAACGAAGCGCTGGCATT
GACCCTGAGTGATTTTTCTCTGGTCCCGCCGCATCCATACCGCCAGTTGTTTACCCTCACAACGTTCCAG
TAACCGGGCATGTTCATCATCAGTAACCCGTATCGTGAGCATCCTCTCTCGTTTCATCGGTATCATTACC
CCCATGAACAGAAATCCCCCTTACACGGAGGCATCAGTGACCAAACAGGAAAAAACCGCCCTTAACATGG
CCCGCTTTATCAGAAGCCAGACATTAACGCTTCTGGAGAAACTCAACGAGCTGGACGCGGATGAACAGGC
AGACATCTGTGAATCGCTTCACGACCACGCTGATGAGCTTTACCGCAGCTGCCTCGCGCGTTTCGGTGAT
GACGGTGAAAACCTCTGACACATGCAGCTCCCGGAGACGGTCACAGCTTGTCTGTAAGCGGATGCCGGGA
GCAGACAAGCCCGTCAGGGCGCGTCAGCGGGTGTTGGCGGGTGTCGGGGCGCAGCCATGACCCAGTCACG
TAGCGATAGCGGAGTGTATACTGGCTTAACTATGCGGCATCAGAGCAGATTGTACTGAGAGTGCACCATA
TGCGGTGTGAAATACCGCACAGATGCGTAAGGAGAAAATACCGCATCAGGCGCTCTTCCGCTTCCTCGCT
CACTGACTCGCTGCGCTCGGTCGTTCGGCTGCGGCGAGCGGTATCAGCTCACTCAAAGGCGGTAATACGG
TTATCCACAGAATCAGGGGATAACGCAGGAAAGAACATGTGAGCAAAAGGCCAGCAAAAGGCCAGGAACC
GTAAAAAGGCCGCGTTGCTGGCGTTTTTCCATAGGCTCCGCCCCCCTGACGAGCATCACAAAAATCGACG
CTCAAGTCAGAGGTGGCGAAACCCGACAGGACTATAAAGATACCAGGCGTTTCCCCCTGGAAGCTCCCTC
GTGCGCTCTCCTGTTCCGACCCTGCCGCTTACCGGATACCTGTCCGCCTTTCTCCCTTCGGGAAGCGTGG
CGCTTTCTCATAGCTCACGCTGTAGGTATCTCAGTTCGGTGTAGGTCGTTCGCTCCAAGCTGGGCTGTGT
GCACGAACCCCCCGTTCAGCCCGACCGCTGCGCCTTATCCGGTAACTATCGTCTTGAGTCCAACCCGGTA
AGACACGACTTATCGCCACTGGCAGCAGCCACTGGTAACAGGATTAGCAGAGCGAGGTATGTAGGCGGTG
CTACAGAGTTCTTGAAGTGGTGGCCTAACTACGGCTACACTAGAAGGACAGTATTTGGTATCTGCGCTCT
GCTGAAGCCAGTTACCTTCGGAAAAAGAGTTGGTAGCTCTTGATCCGGCAAACAAACCACCGCTGGTAGC
GGTGGTTTTTTTGTTTGCAAGCAGCAGATTACGCGCAGAAAAAAAGGATCTCAAGAAGATCCTTTGATCT
TTTCTACGGGGTCTGACGCTCAGTGGAACGAAAACTCACGTTAAGGGATTTTGGTCATGAGATTATCAAA
AAGGATCTTCACCTAGATCCTTTTAAATTAAAAATGAAGTTTTAAATCAATCTAAAGTATATATGAGTAA
ACTTGGTCTGACAGTTACCAATGCTTAATCAGTGAGGCACCTATCTCAGCGATCTGTCTATTTCGTTCAT
CCATAGTTGCCTGACTCCCCGTCGTGTAGATAACTACGATACGGGAGGGCTTACCATCTGGCCCCAGTGC
TGCAATGATACCGCGAGACCCACGCTCACCGGCTCCAGATTTATCAGCAATAAACCAGCCAGCCGGAAGG
GCCGAGCGCAGAAGTGGTCCTGCAACTTTATCCGCCTCCATCCAGTCTATTAATTGTTGCCGGGAAGCTA
GAGTAAGTAGTTCGCCAGTTAATAGTTTGCGCAACGTTGTTGCCATTGCTGCAGGCATCGTGGTGTCACG
CTCGTCGTTTGGTATGGCTTCATTCAGCTCCGGTTCCCAACGATCAAGGCGAGTTACATGATCCCCCATG
TTGTGCAAAAAAGCGGTTAGCTCCTTCGGTCCTCCGATCGTTGTCAGAAGTAAGTTGGCCGCAGTGTTAT
CACTCATGGTTATGGCAGCACTGCATAATTCTCTTACTGTCATGCCATCCGTAAGATGCTTTTCTGTGAC
TGGTGAGTACTCAACCAAGTCATTCTGAGAATAGTGTATGCGGCGACCGAGTTGCTCTTGCCCGGCGTCA
ACACGGGATAATACCGCGCCACATAGCAGAACTTTAAAAGTGCTCATCATTGGAAAACGTTCTTCGGGGC
GAAAACTCTCAAGGATCTTACCGCTGTTGAGATCCAGTTCGATGTAACCCACTCGTGCACCCAACTGATC
TTCAGCATCTTTTACTTTCACCAGCGTTTCTGGGTGAGCAAAAACAGGAAGGCAAAATGCCGCAAAAAAG
GGAATAAGGGCGACACGGAAATGTTGAATACTCATACTCTTCCTTTTTCAATATTATTGAAGCATTTATC
AGGGTTATTGTCTCATGAGCGGATACATATTTGAATGTATTTAGAAAAATAAACAAATAGGGGTTCCGCG
CACATTTCCCCGAAAAGTGCCACCTGACGTCTAAGAAACCATTATTATCATGACATTAACCTATAAAAAT
AGGCGTATCACGAGGCCCTTTCGTCTTCAAGAATT
Features (pLannotate 1.2.2; 20 found; start..end, strand, type, name):
      1..103     +  repeat_region  ITR: inverted terminal repeat of human adenovirus serotype 5 inverted
    191..341     +  misc_signal    Ad5 Ψ: packaging signal for adenovirus serotype 5
    466..690     -  polyA_signal   bGH poly(A) signal: bovine growth hormone polyadenylation signal
    703..719     -  misc_feature   MCS (fragment): pUC18/19 multiple cloning site
    723..1311    -  misc_feature   WPRE: woodchuck hepatitis virus posttranscriptional regulatory element
   1414..2421    -  CDS            tTA: tetracycline-controlled transactivator, comprising a fusion of the tetracycline repressor TetR with the C-terminal activation domain of herpes simplex virus VP16 In the Tet-Off® system, tTA binds to the Tet-responsive element and stimulates transcription only in the absence of tetracycline or doxycycline.
   2424..2462    +  misc_feature   MCS (fragment): pBluescript multiple cloning site
   2551..2569    -  promoter       T7 promoter: promoter for bacteriophage T7 RNA polymerase
   2605..2725    -  promoter       CMV promoter (fragment): human cytomegalovirus (CMV) immediate early promoter
   2726..3105    -  enhancer       CMV enhancer: human cytomegalovirus immediate early enhancer
   3245..3421    +  CDS            E1B (fragment): E1B55_ADE02 - Experimental evidence at protein level: Swiss-Prot protein existence level 1. Plays a major role to prevent cellular inhibition of viral genome replication. Assembles an SCF-like E3 ubiquitin ligase complex based on the cellular proteins ELOB, ELOC, CUL5 and RBX1, in cooperation with viral E4orf6. This viral RING-type ligase ubiquitinates cellular substrates and targets them to proteasomal degradation: TP53/p53, LIG4, MRE11-RAD50-NBS1 (MRN) complex, ITGA3, DAXX and BLM. Degradation of host TP53/p53 activity is essential for preventing E1A-induced TP53 accumulation that would othe
   3524..3943    +  CDS            IX: CAP9_ADE05 - Experimental evidence at protein level: Swiss-Prot protein existence level 1. Structural component of the virion that acts as a cement protein on the capsid exterior and forms triskelion structures consisting of three molecules that stabilize three hexon trimers at the center of each icosahedral facet and fixes the peripentonal hexons. Dispensable for assembly. During virus entry, recruits the anterograde motor kinesin-1 to the capsid docked at the nuclear pore complex thereby subjecting the docked capsid to a pulling force. The resulting tension leads to capsid disruption, disper
   4009..5343    -  CDS            IVa2: PKG1_ADE05 - Experimental evidence at protein level: Swiss-Prot protein existence level 1. Component of the packaging machinery which encapsidates the viral DNA into preformed capsids and transcriptional activator of the viral major late promoter (MLP). Binds, along with packaging proteins 2 and 3, to the specific packaging sequence on the left end of viral genomic DNA and displays ATPase activity thereby providing the power stroke of the packaging machinery. The activity of packaging protein IVa2 is stimulated by protein 33K which acts as a terminase. May be the protein that pumps DNA into th
   5704..6328    +  CDS            TcR (fragment): tetracycline efflux protein; tet; confers resistance to tetracycline
   6570..6950    -  CDS            YPB1_ECOLX: Protein predicted: Swiss-Prot protein existence level 4. From Escherichia coli.
   6967..7158    +  CDS            rop: Rop protein, which maintains plasmids at low copy number; rop
   7260..7400    +  misc_feature   bom: basis of mobility region from pBR322
   7586..8174    -  rep_origin     ori: high-copy-number ColE1/pMB1/pBR322/pUC origin of replication
   8345..9205    -  CDS            AmpR: β-lactamase; bla; confers resistance to ampicillin, carbenicillin, and related antibiotics
   9206..9310    -  promoter       AmpR promoter: bla
