[The description below was written by a language model from this plasmid's Addgene catalogue record and pLannotate feature annotations shown in this document.]
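Description:
pXCX.CMV.tTA.WPRE is an adenoviral shuttle (transfer) plasmid built on the pXCXCMV backbone for expressing the tetracycline-controlled transactivator in mammalian cells. It is propagated in E. coli under ampicillin selection. The bacterial portion is pBR322-like, carrying AmpR with its bla promoter, a ColE1/pMB1-type origin, the rop gene and bom region, and a residual fragment of the tetracycline resistance gene. The catalogue lists a size of 9,335 bp, whereas the depositor's full sequence is 9,415 nt, a small discrepancy the record does not explain.

The viral portion corresponds to the left end of human adenovirus serotype 5. It has an inverted terminal repeat and the Ψ packaging signal, followed by the expression cassette sitting where the E1 region would normally be. Downstream adenoviral sequence follows, comprising an E1B fragment, protein IX and IVa2. In shuttle plasmids of this type, that flanking sequence generally provides homology for recombination with the remainder of the adenoviral genome to generate E1-deleted recombinant virus, although the record does not describe the rescue strategy.

The cassette lies in the reverse orientation relative to the ITR. The CMV immediate-early enhancer and promoter drive tTA, a fusion of the Tet repressor with the HSV VP16 activation domain. The coding sequence is followed by a WPRE, which enhances expression post-transcriptionally, and a bovine growth hormone polyadenylation signal. A T7 promoter and polylinker remnants lie between the CMV promoter and the coding sequence.

tTA activates Tet-responsive promoters only in the absence of tetracycline or doxycycline. The construct therefore supplies the Tet-Off transactivator component of a regulatable adenoviral system, which the associated publication developed for use in the central nervous system.
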