Addgene plasmid #38057: pXCX.CMV.tTA.WPRE
Depositing lab: James Uney. Depositing organization: University of Bristol. Publication: Increased utility in the CNS of a powerful neuron-specific tetracycline-regulatable adenoviral system developed using a post-transcriptional enhancer. Lee YB, Cosgrave AS, Glover CP, Bienemann A, Heywood D, Hobson RJ, Uney JB. J Gene Med. 2005 May;7(5):576-83. 10.1002/jgm.694 PubMed 15580589.
Backbone
  Vector backbone: pXCXCMV
  Total vector size (bp): 9335
  Vector type: Mammalian Expression, Adenoviral
Growth in bacteria
  Bacterial resistance: Ampicillin, 100 μg/mL
  Growth temperature: 37°C
  Growth strain: NEB Stable
  Copy number: Unknown
Gene/Insert
  Gene/Insert name: tTA (alt name: tet transactivator)
  Promoter: CMV
  Cloning method: Restriction Enzyme; 5′ cloning site unknown (unknown if destroyed); 3′ cloning site unknown (unknown if destroyed)
  Sequencing primers: 5′ CMV-F
Terms and licenses: Academic/Nonprofit Terms; Industry Terms: Not Available to Industry
Depositor comments: Adenoviral plasmid for overexpression of tet transactivator (tTA) from CMV promoter with WPRE. Additional reference information for this plasmid can be found at: https://www.ncbi.nlm.nih.gov/pubmed/15542617
How to cite: pXCX.CMV.tTA.WPRE was a gift from James Uney (Addgene plasmid # 38057 ; http://n2t.net/addgene:38057 ; RRID:Addgene_38057)
