>Addgene plasmid #38057 | pXCX.CMV.tTA.WPRE | addgene partial sequence | sequence record 48838 | CMV-F 5'-CGCAAATGGGCGGTAGGCGTG-3'
ACTAGAGAACCCACTGCTTACTGGCTTATCGAAATTAATACGACTCACTATAGGGAGACCCAAGCTTGGT
ACCGAGCTCGGATCCACTAGTAACGGCCGCCAGTGTGCTGGAATTCTGCAGATTCCATCACACTGGCGGC
CGCTCGAGGTCGACGGTATCGATAAGCTTGATATCGAATTCATATGTCTAGATTAGATAAAAGTAAAGTG
ATTAACAGCGCATTAGAGCTGCTTAATGAGGTCGGAATCGAAGGTTTAACAACCCGTAAACTCGCCCAGA
AGCTAGGTGTAGAGCAGCCTACATTGTATTGGCATGTAAAAAATAAGCGGGCTTTGCTCGACGCCTTAGC
CATTGAGATGTTAGATAGGCACCATACTCACTTTTGCCCTTTAGAAGGGGAAAGCTGGCAAGATTTTTTA
CGTAATAACGCTAAAAGTTTTAGATGTGCTTTACTAAGTCATCGCGATGGAGCAAAAGTACATTTAGGTA
CACGGCCTACAGAAAAACAGTATGAAACTCTCGAAAATCAATTAGCCTTTTTATGCCAACAAGGTTTTTC
ACTANAGAATGCATTATATGCACTCAGCGCTGTGGGGCATTTTACTTTAGGTTGCGTATTGGAAGATCAA
GAGCATCAAGTCGCTAAAGAAGAAAGGGAAACACCTACTACTGATAGTATGCCGCC
