>Addgene plasmid #38057 | pXCX.CMV.tTA.WPRE | addgene partial sequence | sequence record 49538 | BGH-rev 5'-TAGAAGGCACAGTCGAGG-3'
GGCCCAAAGGGAGATCCGACTCGTCTGAGGGCGAAGGCGAAGACGCGGAAGAGGCCGCAGAGCCGGCAGC
AGGCCGCGGGAAGGAAGGTCCGCTGGATTGAGGGCCGAAGGGACGTAGCAGAAGGACGTCCCGCGCAGAA
TCCAGGTGGCAACACAGGCGAGCAGCCATGGAAAGGACGTCAGCTTCCCCGACAACACCACGGAATTGTC
AGTGCCCAACAGCCGAGCCCCTGTCCAGCAGCGGGCAAGGCAGGCGGCGATGAGTTCCGCCGTGGCAATA
GGGAGGGGGAAAGCGAAAGTCCCGGAAAGGAGCTGACAGGTGGTGGCAATGCCCCAACCAGTGGGGGTTG
CGTCAGCAAACACAGTGCACACCACGCCACGTTGCCTGACAACGGGCCACAACTCCTCATAAAGAGACAG
CAACCAGGATTTATACAAGGAGGAGAAAATGAAAGCCATACGGGAAGCAATAGCATGATACAAAGGCATT
AAAGCAGCGTATCCACATAGCGTAAAAGGAGCAACATAGTTAAGAATACCAGTCAATCTTTCACAAATTT
TGTAATCCAGAGGTTGATTGTCGACGGATCCTCTAGATGCATGCTCGAGCGGCCGCCAGTGTGATGGAAT
CTGCAGAATTCCAGCACACTGGCGGCCGTTACTAGTGGATCCTCGCGCCCCCTACCCACCGTACTCGTCA
ATTCCAAGGGCATCGGTAAACATCTGCTCAAACTCGAAGTCGGCCATATCCAGAGCGCCGTAGGGGGCGG
AGTCGTGGGGGGTAAATCCCGGACCCGGGGAATCCCCGTCCCCCAACATGTCCAGATCGAAATCGTCTAG
CGCGTCGGCATGCGCCATCGCCACGTCCTCGCCGTCTAAGTGGAGCTCGTCCCCCAGGCTGACATCGGTC
GGGGGGGCCGTCGACAGTCTGCGCGT
